>Addgene plasmid #247377 | cwby0027 | addgene full sequence | sequence record 493140 | Addgene NGS Result
ACTCCTGCATTAGGAAGCAGCCCAGTAGTAGGTTGAGGCCGTTGAGCACCGCCGCCGCAAGGAATGGTGC
ATGCAAGGAGATGGCGCCCAACAGTCCCCCGGCCACGGGGCCTGCCACCATACCCACGCCGAAACAAGCG
CTCATGAGCCCGAAGTGGCGAGCCCGATCTTCCCCATCGGTGATGTCGGCGATATAGGCGCCAGCAACCG
CACCTGTGGCGCCGGTGATGCCGGCCACGATGCGTCCGGCGTAGAGGATCGAGATCGATCTCGATCCCGC
GAAATTAATACGACTCACTATAGGGGAATTGTGAGCGGATAACAATTCCCCTCTAGAAATAATTTTGTTT
AACTTTAAGAAGGAGATATACATATGTCAGGAGGAGACCGAAAGCGTATTACAGTGACAGTTGACAGCGA
CAGCTATCAGTTGCTCAAGGCATATATGATGTCAATATCTCCGGTCTGGTATGCACAACCAAGAATGAAG
CCCATGCAGTTTAAGGTTTACACCTATAAAAGAGAGAGCCGTTATCGTCTGTTTGTGGATGTACAGAGTG
ATATTATTGACACGCCCGGGCGACGGATGGTGATCCCCCTGGCCAGTGCACGTCTGCTGTCAGATAAAGT
CTCCCGTGAACTTTACCCGGTGGTGCATATCGGGGATGAAAGCTGGCGCATGATGACCACCGATATGGCC
AGTGTGCCGGTTTCCGTTATCGGGGAAGAAGTGGCTGATCTCAGCCACCGCGAAAATGACATCAAAAACG
CCATTAACCTGATGTTCTGGGGAATATGAACGGTCTCGTTCCGGTATGCTGACCCCGGAAGAACTGCTGG
AACGCCTGCGCCGTCATCTGGAAGAAGAACACGGCGTAGTGGTGCCGGAAGAACGCATTCTGAGTGTGGA
AGCGACCCCGACCGAAGTTACCTTAACCTGGAGCCGCGGTGATGGTCGTACCGGTACCGCGCGTTATACC
AGCGATGGTCGTTTTGAAGTGGAAGATCCGGGATCACATCATTGGGGCAGCACCCACCACCACCACCACC
ACTAATGAGATCCGGCTGCTAACAAAGCCCGAAAGGAAGCTGAGTTGGCTGCTGCCACCGCTGAGCAATA
ACTAGCATAACCCCTTGGGGCCTCTAAACGGGTCTTGAGGGGTTTTTTGCTGAAAGGAGGAACTATATCC
GGATTGGCGAATGGG
[124 nt withheld, positions 1206-1329]
C
[91 nt withheld, positions 1331-1421]
A
[49 nt withheld, positions 1423-1471]
CCTTTGACGTTGGAGTCCACGTTCTTT
[37 nt withheld, positions 1499-1535]
ACCCTATCTCGGTCTATTCTTTTGATTTATAAGGGATTTTGCCGATTTCGGCCTATTGGTTAAAAAATGA
GCTGATTTAACAAAAATTTAACGCGAATTTTAACAAAATATTAACGCTTACAATTTAGGTGGCACTTTTC
GGGGAAATGTGCGCGGAACCCCTATTTGTTTATTTTTCTAAATACATTCAAATATGTATCCGCTCATGAA
TTAATTCTTAGAAAAACTCATCGAGCATCAAATGAAACTGCAATTTATTCATATCAGGATTATCAATACC
ATATTTTTGAAAAAGCCGTTTCTGTAATGAAGGAGAAAACTCACCGAGGCAGTTCCATAGGATGGCAAGA
TCCTGGTATCGGTCTGCGATTCCGACTCGTCCAACATCAATACAACCTATTAATTTCCCCTCGTCAAAAA
TAAGGTTATCAAGTGAGAAATCACCATGAGTGACGACTGAATCCGGTGAGAATGGCAAAAGTTTATGCAT
TTCTTTCCAGACTTGTTCAACAGGCCAGCCATTACGCTCGTCATCAAAATCACTCGCATCAACCAAACCG
TTATTCATTCGTGATTGCGCCTGAGCGAGACGAAATACGCGATCGCTGTTAAAAGGACAATTACAAACAG
GAATCGAATGCAACCGGCGCAGGAACACTGCCAGCGCATCAACAATATTTTCACCTGAATCAGGATATTC
TTCTAATACCTGGAATGCTGTTTTCCCGGGGATCGCAGTGGTGAGTAACCATGCATCATCAGGAGTACGG
ATAAAATGCTTGATGGTCGGAAGAGGCATAAATTCCGTCAGCCAGTTTAGTCTGACCATCTCATCTGTAA
CATCATTGGCAACGCTACCTTTGCCATGTTTCAGAAACAACTCTGGCGCATCGGGCTTCCCATACAATCG
ATAGATTGTCGCACCTGATTGCCCGACATTATCGCGAGCCCATTTATACCCATATAAATCAGCATCCATG
TTGGAATTTAATCGCGGCCTAGAGCAAGACGTTTCCCGTTGAATATGGCTCATAACACCCCTTGTATTAC
TGTTTATGTAAGCAGACAGTTTTATTGTTCATGACCAAAATCCCTTAACGTGAGTTTTCGTTCCACTGAG
CGTCAGACCCCGTAGAAAAGATCAAAGGATCTTCTTGAGATCCTTTTTTTCTGCGCGTAATCTGCTGCTT
GCAAACAAAAAAACCACCGCTACCAGCGGTGGTTTGTTTGCCGGATCAAGAGCTACCAACTCTTTTTCCG
AAGGTAACTGGCTTCAGCAGAGCGCAGATACCAAATACTGTCCTTCTAGTGTAGCCGTAGTTAGGCCACC
ACTTCAAGAACTCTGTAGCACCGCCTACATACCTCGCTCTGCTAATCCTGTTACCAGTGGCTGCTGCCAG
TGGCGATAAGTCGTGTCTTACCGGGTTGGACTCAAGACGATAGTTACCGGATAAGGCGCAGCGGTCGGGC
TGAACGGGGGGTTCGTGCACACAGCCCAGCTTGGAGCGAACGACCTACACCGAACTGAGATACCTACAGC
GTGAGCTATGAGAAAGCGCCACGCTTCCCGAAGGGAGAAAGGCGGACAGGTATCCGGTAAGCGGCAGGGT
CGGAACAGGAGAGCGCACGAGGGAGCTTCCAGGGGGAAACGCCTGGTATCTTTATAGTCCTGTCGGGTTT
CGCCACCTCTGACTTGAGCGTCGATTTTTGTGATGCTCGTCAGGGGGGCGGAGCCTATGGAAAAACGCCA
GCAACGCGGCCTTTTTACGGTTCCTGGCCTTTTGCTGGCCTTTTGCTCACATGTTCTTTCCTGCGTTATC
CCCTGATTCTGTGGATAACCGTATTACCGCCTTTGAGTGAGCTGATACCGCTCGCCGCAGCCGAACGACC
GAGCGCAGCGAGTCAGTGAGCGAGGAAGCGGAAGAGCGCCTGATGCGGTATTTTCTCCTTACGCATCTGT
GCGGTATTTCACACCGCAATGGTGCACTCTCAGTACAATCTGCTCTGATGCCGCATAGTTAAGCCAGTAT
ACACTCCGCTATCGCTACGTGACTGGGTCATGGCTGCGCCCCGACACCCGCCAACACCCGCTGACGCGCC
CTGACGGGCTTGTCTGCTCCCGGCATCCGCTTACAGACAAGCTGTGACCGTCTCCGGGAGCTGCATGTGT
CAGAGGTTTTCACCGTCATCACCGAAACGCGCGAGGCAGCTGCGGTAAAGCTCATCAGCGTGGTCGTGAA
GCGATTCACAGATGTCTGCCTGTTCATCCGCGTCCAGCTCGTTGAGTTTCTCCAGAAGCGTTAATGTCTG
GCTTCTGATAAAGCGGGCCATGTTAAGGGCGGTTTTTTCCTGTTTGGTCACTGATGCCTCCGTGTAAGGG
GGATTTCTGTTCATGGGGGTAATGATACCGATGAAACGAGAGAGGATGCTCACGATACGGGTTACTGATG
ATGAACATGCCCGGTTACTGGAACGTTGTGAGGGTAAACAACTGGCGGTATGGATGCGGCGGGACCAGAG
AAAAATCACTCAGGGTCAATGCCAGCGCTTCGTTAATACAGATGTAGGTGTTCCACAGGGTAGCCAGCAG
CATCCTGCGATGCAGATCCGGAACATAATGGTGCAGGGCGCTGACTTCCGCGTTTCCAGACTTTACGAAA
CACGGAAACCGAAGACCATTCATGTTGTTGCTCAGGTCGCAGACGTTTTGCAGCAGCAGTCGCTTCACGT
TCGCTCGCGTATCGGTGATTCATTCTGCTAACCAGTAAGGCAACCCCGCCAGCCTAGCCGGGTCCTCAAC
GACAGGAGCACGATCATGCGCACCCGTGGGGCCGCCATGCCGGCGATAATGGCCTGCTTCTCGCCGAAAC
GTTTGGTGGCGGGACCAGTGACGAAGGCTTGAGCGAGGGCGTGCAAGATTCCGAATACCGCAAGCGACAG
GCCGATCATCGTCGCGCTCCAGCGAAAGCGGTCCTCGCCGAAAATGACCCAGAGCGCTGCCGGCACCTGT
CCTACGAGTTGCATGATAAAGAAGACAGTCATAAGTGCGGCGACGATAGTCATGCCCCGCGCCCACCGGA
AGGAGCTGACTGGGTTGAAGGCTCTCAAGGGCATCGGTCGAGATCCCGGTGCCTAATGAGTGAGCTAACT
TACATTAATTGCGTTGCGCTCACTGCCCGCTTTCCAGTCGGGAAACCTGTCGTGCCAGCTGCATTAATGA
ATCGGCCAACGCGCGGGGAGAGGCGGTTTGCGTATTGGGCGCCAGGGTGGTTTTTCTTTTCACCAGTGAG
ACGGGCAACAGCTGATTGCCCTTCACCGCCTGGCCCTGAGAGAGTTGCAGCAAGCGGTCCACGCTGGTTT
GCCCCAGCAGGCGAAAATCCTGTTTGATGGTGGTTAACGGCGGGATATAACATGAGCTGTCTTCGGTATC
GTCGTATCCCACTACCGAGATGTCCGCACCAACGCGCAGCCCGGACTCGGTAATGGCGCGCATTGCGCCC
AGCGCCATCTGATCGTTGGCAACCAGCATCGCAGTGGGAACGATGCCCTCATTCAGCATTTGCATGGTTT
GTTGAAAACCGGACATGGCACTCCAGTCGCCTTCCCGTTCCGCTATCGGCTGAATTTGATTGCGAGTGAG
ATATTTATGCCAGCCAGCCAGACGCAGACGCGCCGAGACAGAACTTAATGGGCCCGCTAACAGCGCGATT
TGCTGGTGACCCAATGCGACCAGATGCTCCACGCCCAGTCGCGTACCGTCTTCATGGGAGAAAATAATAC
TGTTGATGGGTGTCTGGTCAGAGACATCAAGAAATAACGCCGGAACATTAGTGCAGGCAGCTTCCACAGC
AATGGCATCCTGGTCATCCAGCGGATAGTTAATGATCAGCCCACTGACGCGTTGCGCGAGAAGATTGTGC
ACCGCCGCTTTACAGGCTTCGACGCCGCTTCGTTCTACCATCGACACCACCACGCTGGCACCCAGTTGAT
CGGCGCGAGATTTAATCGCCGCGACAATTTGCGACGGCGCGTGCAGGGCCAGACTGGAGGTGGCAACGCC
AATCAGCAACGACTGTTTGCCCGCCAGTTGTTGTGCCACGCGGTTGGGAATGTAATTCAGCTCCGCCATC
GCCGCTTCCACTTTTTCCCGCGTTTTCGCAGAAACGTGGCTGGCCTGGTTCACCACGCGGGAAACGGTCT
GATAAGAGACACCGGCATACTCTGCGACATCGTATAACGTTACTGGTTTCACATTCACCACCCTGAATTG
ACTCTCTTCCGGGCGCTATCATGCCATACCGCGAAAGGTTTTGCGCCATTCGATGGTGTCCGGGATCTCG
ACGCTCTCCCTTATGCG
Features (pLannotate 1.2.2; 20 found; start..end, strand, type, name):
    286..304     +  promoter       T7 promoter: promoter for bacteriophage T7 RNA polymerase
    305..329     +  protein_bind   lac operator: The lac repressor binds to the lac operator to inhibit transcription in E. coli. This inhibition can be relieved by adding lactose or isopropyl-β-D-thiogalactopyranoside (IPTG). lac repressor encoded by lacI
    344..366     +  RBS            RBS: efficient ribosome binding site from bacteriophage T7 gene 10 (Olins and Rangwala, 1989)
    389..460     +  CDS            ccdA (fragment): CCDA_ECO57 - Also known as H, letA. Experimental evidence at protein level: Swiss-Prot protein existence level 1. Antitoxin component of a type II toxin-antitoxin (TA) system which inhibits the post-segregational killing (PSK) of plasmid-free cells, also referred to as a plasmid addiction system. Binds to and blocks the activity of CcdB; will also remove bound CcdB protein from the CcdB-GyrA complex by forming a CcdA-CcdB complex, a process termed rejuvenation. Functions as a transcriptional corepressor for the ccdAB operon, repression also requires CcdB (By similarity). From Escherichia coli
    494..796     +  CDS            ccdB: CCDB_ECOLI - Also known as G, letB, letD. Experimental evidence at protein level: Swiss-Prot protein existence level 1. Toxic component of a type II toxin-antitoxin (TA) system, functioning in plasmid maintainence. Responsible for the post- segregational killing (PSK) of plasmid-free cells, also referred to as a plasmid addiction system. Half-life of over 2 hours. Cell killing by CcdB is accompanied by filamentation, defects in chromosome and plasmid segregation, defects in cell division, formation of anucleate cells, decreased DNA synthesis and plasmid loss. Interferes with the activity of DN
   1034..1052    +  CDS            9xHis (fragment): 9xHis affinity tag
   1065..1114    +  CDS            SET1 (fragment): solubility-enhancement tag derived from T7 phage gene 10B
   1122..1169    +  terminator     T7 terminator: transcription terminator for bacteriophage T7 RNA polymerase
   1206..1634    +  rep_origin     f1 ori (sequence partly withheld): f1 bacteriophage origin of replication; arrow indicates direction of (+) strand synthesis
   1687..1744    +  promoter       AmpR promoter (fragment): bla
   1753..2568    -  CDS            KanR: aminoglycoside phosphotransferase; aph(3')-Ia; confers resistance to kanamycin in bacteria or G418 (Geneticin®) in eukaryotes
   2690..3278    +  rep_origin     ori: high-copy-number ColE1/pMB1/pBR322/pUC origin of replication
   3464..3603    -  misc_feature   bom: basis of mobility region from pBR322
   3705..3896    -  CDS            rop: Rop protein, which maintains plasmids at low copy number; rop
   3913..4293    +  CDS            YPB1_ECOLX: Protein predicted: Swiss-Prot protein existence level 4. From Escherichia coli.
   4365..4656    -  CDS            TcR (fragment): tetracycline efflux protein; tet; confers resistance to tetracycline
   4671..4692    -  protein_bind   CAP binding site: CAP binding activates transcription in the presence of cAMP. E. coli catabolite activator protein
   4705..5787    -  CDS            lacI: lac repressor; lacI; The lac repressor binds to the lac operator to inhibit transcription in E. coli. This inhibition can be relieved by adding lactose or isopropyl-β-D-thiogalactopyranoside (IPTG).
   5788..5865    -  promoter       lacI promoter: lacI
   5873..260     -  CDS            TcR (fragment) (across the origin): tetracycline efflux protein; tet; confers resistance to tetracycline
