[The description below was written by a language model from this plasmid's Addgene catalogue record and pLannotate feature annotations shown in this document.]
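Description:
cwby0027 is a pET29-based bacterial expression plasmid (about 5.9 kb) built as a Golden Gate entry vector for high-throughput cloning of designed protein genes. It carries kanamycin resistance (an aph(3')-Ia aminoglycoside phosphotransferase), a ColE1/pBR322-type origin with the neighbouring bom site and rop gene, and an f1 phage origin. The short tetracycline-resistance fragments and a predicted E. coli open reading frame in the feature table look like pBR322-derived backbone remnants rather than functional parts. A lacI gene under its own promoter supplies the repressor for the expression cassette.

The cassette follows the standard pET layout: a T7 promoter, lac operator and T7 gene 10 ribosome binding site upstream, and a T7 terminator downstream, giving IPTG-inducible expression in hosts that provide T7 RNA polymerase. Between them sits a ccdB dropout cassette, preceded by a small ccdA fragment. According to the stated purpose, this cassette has its own promoter and is bounded by AGGA and TTCC Golden Gate overhangs. CcdB is a gyrase-poisoning toxin, so in sensitive strains only plasmids in which the insert has replaced ccdB yield colonies, which counter-selects against uncut vector.

By the depositor's description, an insert joined at the TTCC junction is fused in frame to a C-terminal GS linker, a module named HALC1_008, a SNAC tag (generally a site for nickel-assisted chemical cleavage) and a 6xHis purification tag. The record does not explain what HALC1_008 is, and the feature table annotates only the His tag in this region, leaving roughly 240 nt upstream of it unannotated. The associated publication concerns scaling up experimental characterisation of designed proteins.
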