Addgene plasmid #247377: cwby0027
Purpose: GGA cloning AGGA-promoter-ccdb-TTCC-GS-HALC1_008-SNAC-6xhis
Depositing lab: David Baker. Depositing organization: University of Washington. Publication: Accelerating protein design by scaling experimental characterization. Qian J, Milles LF, Wicky BIM, Ragotte RJ, Motmaen A, Borst AJ, Skotheim R, Ols S, Coventry B, Li X, Kibler RD, Goreshnik I, Exposit M, Lore K, Stewart L, Baker D. Nat Commun. 2026 Aug 20;17(1):9945. doi: 10.1038/s41467-026-76740-9. PubMed 42754580.
Backbone
  Vector backbone: pET29
  Vector type: Bacterial Expression
Growth in bacteria
  Bacterial resistance: Kanamycin, 50 μg/mL
  Growth temperature: 37°C
  Growth strain: NEB Stable
  Copy number: Unknown
Gene/Insert
  Gene/Insert name: ccdb
  Species: Synthetic
  Promoter: T7
  Cloning method: Golden Gate
Terms and licenses: Academic/Nonprofit Terms; Industry Terms: Not Available to Industry
Depositor comments: Please visit https://doi.org/10.1101/2025.08.05.668824 for bioRxiv preprint.
How to cite: cwby0027 was a gift from David Baker (Addgene plasmid # 247377 ; http://n2t.net/addgene:247377 ; RRID:Addgene_247377)
